>Addgene plasmid #11604 | pIRES proHB-EGF NC | addgene partial sequence | sequence record 18353 | 11604 with CMV-F
CTCTCTGGCTACTAGAGAACCCACTGCTTACTGGCTTATCGAAATTAATACGACTCACTATAGGGAGACC
CAAGCTTGGTACCGAGCTCGGATCCATGAAGCTGCTGCCGTCGGTGGTGCTGAAGCTCTTTCTGGCTGCA
GTTCTCTCGGCACTGGTGACTGGCGAGAGCCTGGAGCGGCTTCGGAGAGGGCTAGCTGCTGGAACCAGCA
ACCCGGACCCTCCCACTGTATCCACGGACCAGCTGCTACCCCTAGGAGGCGGCCGGGACCGGAAAGTCCG
TGACTTGCAAGAGGCAGATCTGGACCTTTTGAGAGTCACTTTATCCTCCAAGCCACAAGCACTGGCCACA
CCAAACAAGGAGGAGCACGGGAAAAGAAAGAAGAAAGGCAAGGGGCTAGGGAAGAAGAGGGACCCATGTC
TTCGGAAATACAAGGACTTCTGCATCCATGGAGAATGCAAATATGTGAAGGAGCTCCGGGCTCCCTCCTG
CATCTGCCACCCGGGTTACCATGGAGAGAGGTGTCATGGGCTGAGCCTCAAGGTTCTGCCCACATGGTCC
ACCCCGGTGCAGCCAACCATCCTGGCCGTGGTGGCTGTGGTGCTGTCATCTGTCTGTCTGCTGGTCATCG
TGGGGCTTCTCATGTTTAGGTACCA
