[The description below was written by a language model from this plasmid's Addgene catalogue record.]
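Description:
pIRES proHB-EGF NC is a mammalian expression plasmid built on the Clontech pIRESHyg2 backbone (about 5.8 kb without insert). It is propagated as a high-copy plasmid in E. coli under ampicillin selection, and it confers hygromycin resistance for selection in mammalian cells. As the backbone name indicates, this is a bicistronic IRES design. The gene of interest and the hygromycin resistance gene are placed on a single transcript, with an internal ribosome entry site driving translation of the marker, so that drug-resistant cells are strongly enriched for expression of the insert. The record does not state the promoter and includes no feature table, so the remaining regulatory elements cannot be confirmed from the available information.

The insert is a roughly 670 bp human HBEGF cDNA encoding the membrane-anchored precursor form, proHB-EGF, cloned between BamHI and NsiI sites that both remain intact. "NC" stands for non-cleavable: the juxtamembrane segment of HB-EGF, Pro149 through Thr160, has been replaced with the corresponding juxtamembrane domain of CD4. This region is where proHB-EGF is normally processed to shed the soluble growth factor, so the swap is intended to keep the protein tethered to the cell surface.

The construct suits the generation of hygromycin-selected cell populations that express only the transmembrane precursor, allowing its activities to be distinguished from those of secreted HB-EGF. The associated publication examined HB-EGF in androgen-independent prostate tumor growth and antagonism of androgen receptor function.
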