Addgene plasmid #11604: pIRES proHB-EGF NC
Depositing lab: Rosalyn Adam. Publication: Heparin-binding epidermal growth factor-like growth factor stimulates androgen-independent prostate tumor growth and antagonizes androgen receptor function. Adam RM, Kim J, Lin J, Orsola A, Zhuang L, Rice DC, Freeman MR. Endocrinology. 2002 Dec . 143(12):4599-608. 10.1210/en.2002-220561 PubMed 12446587.
Backbone
  Vector backbone: pIRESHyg2
  Backbone manufacturer: Clontech
  Backbone size w/o insert (bp): 5800
  Vector type: Mammalian Expression
  Selectable markers: Hygromycin
Growth in bacteria
  Bacterial resistance: Ampicillin, 100 μg/mL
  Growth temperature: 37°C
  Growth strain: DH5alpha
  Copy number: High Copy
Gene/Insert
  Gene/Insert name: HB-EGF (alt name: proHB-EGF)
  Species: H. sapiens (human)
  Insert size (bp): 667
  Mutation: Non-cleavable HB-EGF: Pro149 to Thr160 replaced with CD4 JM domain.
  Entrez Gene: HBEGF (a.k.a. DTR, DTS, DTSF, HEGFL)
  Cloning method: Restriction Enzyme; 5′ cloning site BamHI (not destroyed); 3′ cloning site NsiI (not destroyed)
  Sequencing primers: 5′ T7
Terms and licenses: Academic/Nonprofit Terms; Industry Terms: Not Available to Industry
Depositor comments: JM domain of HB-EGF replaced with JM domain of CD4 (PVENPLYTYDHT replaced with KVLPTWSTPVQP).
How to cite: pIRES proHB-EGF NC was a gift from Rosalyn Adam (Addgene plasmid # 11604 ; http://n2t.net/addgene:11604 ; RRID:Addgene_11604)
